Addgene plasmid #63597: pX330A_dCas9-1x3
Purpose: Expresses dCas9 and gRNA
Depositing lab: Takashi Yamamoto. Depositing organization: Hiroshima University. Publication: Production of knockout mice by DNA microinjection of various CRISPR/Cas9 vectors into freeze-thawed fertilized oocytes. Nakagawa Y, Sakuma T, Sakamoto T, Ohmuraya M, Nakagata N, Yamamoto T. BMC Biotechnol. 2015 May 22;15(1):33. 10.1186/s12896-015-0144-x PubMed 25997509.
Backbone
  Vector backbone: pUC ori vector
  Vector type: Mammalian Expression, CRISPR
Growth in bacteria
  Bacterial resistance: Ampicillin, 100 μg/mL
  Growth temperature: 37°C
  Growth strain: Stbl3
  Copy number: High Copy
Gene/Insert
  Gene/Insert name: humanized S. pyogenes dCas9
  Species: S. pyogenes
  Insert size (bp): 4272
  Promoter: CBh
  Tag / fusion protein: 3xFLAG (N terminal on insert)
  Cloning method: Unknown
  Sequencing primers: 5′ T7 (TAATACGACTCACTATAGGG)
Resource information
  A portion of this plasmid was derived from a plasmid made by: Feng Zhang
Terms and licenses: Academic/Nonprofit Terms; Industry Terms: Not Available to Industry
How to cite: pX330A_dCas9-1x3 was a gift from Takashi Yamamoto (Addgene plasmid # 63597 ; http://n2t.net/addgene:63597 ; RRID:Addgene_63597)
