[The description below was written by a language model from this plasmid's Addgene catalogue record and pLannotate feature annotations shown in this document.]
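Description:
pX330A_dCas9-1x3 is a mammalian expression CRISPR plasmid, partly derived from the pX330 family, that carries both a catalytically inactive Streptococcus pyogenes Cas9 and a guide RNA cassette on a single high-copy pUC-origin backbone. It is maintained in E. coli under ampicillin selection through the bla gene. An M13/f1 phage origin is also present, and a single AAV2 ITR sits downstream of the expression cassette as a remnant of the parental vector. With only one ITR annotated, nothing in the record suggests the plasmid is meant for AAV packaging.

The humanized dCas9 coding sequence is driven by the CBh promoter, annotated here as its component parts: a CMV enhancer, the chicken β-actin promoter and a hybrid CBA/MVM intron. According to the catalogue entry the protein carries an N-terminal 3xFLAG tag, which was not picked up separately in the feature table. A nucleoplasmin bipartite NLS is fused at the C terminus, and the transcript ends at a bGH polyadenylation signal. The annotation explicitly flags the D10A mutation in the N-terminal portion, while the C-terminal part matched a generic Cas9 entry, so the second inactivating change is not documented there.

A human U6 Pol III promoter precedes the S. pyogenes gRNA scaffold, with a short gap between them where a spacer would be inserted. Next to it lies a partial second scaffold and a lacZα fragment with lac promoter/operator and T7/T3 promoters. This arrangement is consistent with a replaceable stuffer for adding further guide cassettes, although the record does not spell out the assembly scheme or the meaning of "1x3". The stated purpose is co-expression of dCas9 and gRNA, which allows DNA targeting without cleavage in mammalian cells.
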