Features (pLannotate 1.2.2; 26 found; start..end, strand, type, name):
      8..293     +  enhancer       CMV enhancer: human cytomegalovirus immediate early enhancer; contains an 18-bp deletion relative to the standard CMV enhancer
    295..572     +  promoter       chicken β-actin promoter: No description available
    573..801     +  intron         hybrid intron: hybrid between chicken β-actin (CBA) and minute virus of mice (MMV) introns (Gray et al., 2011)
    939..2540    +  CDS            dCas9(N): N-terminal portion of catalytically inactive Streptococcus pyogenes dCas9 carrying the D10A mutation (Zetsche et al., 2015)
   2541..5039    +  CDS            Cas9(C): C-terminal portion of Streptococcus pyogenes Cas9 (Zetsche et al., 2015)
   5040..5087    +  CDS            nucleoplasmin NLS: bipartite nuclear localization signal from nucleoplasmin
   5121..5232    +  polyA_signal   bGH poly(A) signal: bovine growth hormone polyadenylation signal
   5337..5477    +  repeat_region  AAV2 ITR: inverted terminal repeat of adeno-associated virus serotype 2 inverted
   5482..5533    -  misc_feature   bom (fragment): basis of mobility region from pBR322
   5552..5932    +  rep_origin     M13 ori (sequence partly withheld): M13 bacteriophage origin of replication; arrow indicates direction of (+) strand synthesis
   6008..6057    -  misc_feature   bom (fragment): basis of mobility region from pBR322
   6159..6194    -  CDS            rop (fragment): Rop protein, which maintains plasmids at low copy number; rop
   6289..6393    +  promoter       AmpR promoter: bla
   6394..7254    +  CDS            AmpR: β-lactamase; bla; confers resistance to ampicillin, carbenicillin, and related antibiotics
   7425..8013    +  rep_origin     ori: high-copy-number ColE1/pMB1/pBR322/pUC origin of replication
   8075..8315    +  promoter       U6 promoter: RNA polymerase III promoter for human U6 snRNA
   8342..8417    +  misc_RNA       gRNA scaffold: guide RNA scaffold for the Streptococcus pyogenes CRISPR/Cas9 system
   8424..8467    +  misc_RNA       gRNA scaffold (fragment): guide RNA scaffold for the Streptococcus pyogenes CRISPR/Cas9 system
   8513..8531    -  rep_origin     f1 ori (fragment): f1 bacteriophage origin of replication; arrow indicates direction of (+) strand synthesis
   8536..8691    -  CDS            lacZα (fragment): LacZα fragment of β-galactosidase; lacZ fragment
   8699..8717    +  promoter       T7 promoter: promoter for bacteriophage T7 RNA polymerase
   8726..8749    -  misc_feature   MCS (fragment): pBluescript multiple cloning site
   8765..8783    -  promoter       T3 promoter: promoter for bacteriophage T3 RNA polymerase
   8828..8844    -  protein_bind   lac operator: The lac repressor binds to the lac operator to inhibit transcription in E. coli. This inhibition can be relieved by adding lactose or isopropyl-β-D-thiogalactopyranoside (IPTG). lac repressor encoded by lacI
   8852..8882    -  promoter       lac promoter: promoter for the E. coli lac operon
   8897..8918    -  protein_bind   CAP binding site: CAP binding activates transcription in the presence of cAMP. E. coli catabolite activator protein
>Addgene plasmid #63597 | pX330A_dCas9-1x3 | depositor full sequence | sequence record 105768 | pX330A_dCas9-1x3 sequence 8963 bps
AGGTACCCGTTACATAACTTACGGTAAATGGCCCGCCTGGCTGACCGCCCAACGACCCCCGCCCATTGAC
GTCAATAGTAACGCCAATAGGGACTTTCCATTGACGTCAATGGGTGGAGTATTTACGGTAAACTGCCCAC
TTGGCAGTACATCAAGTGTATCATATGCCAAGTACGCCCCCTATTGACGTCAATGACGGTAAATGGCCCG
CCTGGCATTGTGCCCAGTACATGACCTTATGGGACTTTCCTACTTGGCAGTACATCTACGTATTAGTCAT
CGCTATTACCATGGTCGAGGTGAGCCCCACGTTCTGCTTCACTCTCCCCATCTCCCCCCCCTCCCCACCC
CCAATTTTGTATTTATTTATTTTTTAATTATTTTGTGCAGCGATGGGGGCGGGGGGGGGGGGGGGGCGCG
CGCCAGGCGGGGCGGGGCGGGGCGAGGGGCGGGGCGGGGCGAGGCGGAGAGGTGCGGCGGCAGCCAATCA
GAGCGGCGCGCTCCGAAAGTTTCCTTTTATGGCGAGGCGGCGGCGGCGGCGGCCCTATAAAAAGCGAAGC
GCGCGGCGGGCGGGAGTCGCTGCGACGCTGCCTTCGCCCCGTGCCCCGCTCCGCCGCCGCCTCGCGCCGC
CCGCCCCGGCTCTGACTGACCGCGTTACTCCCACAGGTGAGCGGGCGGGACGGCCCTTCTCCTCCGGGCT
GTAATTAGCTGAGCAAGAGGTAAGGGTTTAAGGGATGGTTGGTTGGTGGGGTATTAATGTTTAATTACCT
GGAGCACCTGCCTGAAATCACTTTTTTTCAGGTTGGACCGGTGCCACCATGGACTATAAGGACCACGACG
GAGACTACAAGGATCATGATATTGATTACAAAGACGATGACGATAAGATGGCCCCAAAGAAGAAGCGGAA
GGTCGGTATCCACGGAGTCCCAGCAGCCGACAAGAAGTACAGCATCGGCCTGGCCATCGGCACCAACTCT
GTGGGCTGGGCCGTGATCACCGACGAGTACAAGGTGCCCAGCAAGAAATTCAAGGTGCTGGGCAACACCG
ACCGGCACAGCATCAAGAAGAACCTGATCGGAGCCCTGCTGTTCGACAGCGGCGAAACAGCCGAGGCCAC
CCGGCTGAAGAGAACCGCCAGAAGAAGATACACCAGACGGAAGAACCGGATCTGCTATCTGCAAGAGATC
TTCAGCAACGAGATGGCCAAGGTGGACGACAGCTTCTTCCACAGACTGGAAGAGTCCTTCCTGGTGGAAG
AGGATAAGAAGCACGAGCGGCACCCCATCTTCGGCAACATCGTGGACGAGGTGGCCTACCACGAGAAGTA
CCCCACCATCTACCACCTGAGAAAGAAACTGGTGGACAGCACCGACAAGGCCGACCTGCGGCTGATCTAT
CTGGCCCTGGCCCACATGATCAAGTTCCGGGGCCACTTCCTGATCGAGGGCGACCTGAACCCCGACAACA
GCGACGTGGACAAGCTGTTCATCCAGCTGGTGCAGACCTACAACCAGCTGTTCGAGGAAAACCCCATCAA
CGCCAGCGGCGTGGACGCCAAGGCCATCCTGTCTGCCAGACTGAGCAAGAGCAGACGGCTGGAAAATCTG
ATCGCCCAGCTGCCCGGCGAGAAGAAGAATGGCCTGTTCGGAAACCTGATTGCCCTGAGCCTGGGCCTGA
CCCCCAACTTCAAGAGCAACTTCGACCTGGCCGAGGATGCCAAACTGCAGCTGAGCAAGGACACCTACGA
CGACGACCTGGACAACCTGCTGGCCCAGATCGGCGACCAGTACGCCGACCTGTTTCTGGCCGCCAAGAAC
CTGTCCGACGCCATCCTGCTGAGCGACATCCTGAGAGTGAACACCGAGATCACCAAGGCCCCCCTGAGCG
CCTCTATGATCAAGAGATACGACGAGCACCACCAGGACCTGACCCTGCTGAAAGCTCTCGTGCGGCAGCA
GCTGCCTGAGAAGTACAAAGAGATTTTCTTCGACCAGAGCAAGAACGGCTACGCCGGCTACATTGACGGC
GGAGCCAGCCAGGAAGAGTTCTACAAGTTCATCAAGCCCATCCTGGAAAAGATGGACGGCACCGAGGAAC
TGCTCGTGAAGCTGAACAGAGAGGACCTGCTGCGGAAGCAGCGGACCTTCGACAACGGCAGCATCCCCCA
CCAGATCCACCTGGGAGAGCTGCACGCCATTCTGCGGCGGCAGGAAGATTTTTACCCATTCCTGAAGGAC
AACCGGGAAAAGATCGAGAAGATCCTGACCTTCCGCATCCCCTACTACGTGGGCCCTCTGGCCAGGGGAA
ACAGCAGATTCGCCTGGATGACCAGAAAGAGCGAGGAAACCATCACCCCCTGGAACTTCGAGGAAGTGGT
GGACAAGGGCGCTTCCGCCCAGAGCTTCATCGAGCGGATGACCAACTTCGATAAGAACCTGCCCAACGAG
AAGGTGCTGCCCAAGCACAGCCTGCTGTACGAGTACTTCACCGTGTATAACGAGCTGACCAAAGTGAAAT
ACGTGACCGAGGGAATGAGAAAGCCCGCCTTCCTGAGCGGCGAGCAGAAAAAGGCCATCGTGGACCTGCT
GTTCAAGACCAACCGGAAAGTGACCGTGAAGCAGCTGAAAGAGGACTACTTCAAGAAAATCGAGTGCTTC
GACTCCGTGGAAATCTCCGGCGTGGAAGATCGGTTCAACGCCTCCCTGGGCACATACCACGATCTGCTGA
AAATTATCAAGGACAAGGACTTCCTGGACAATGAGGAAAACGAGGACATTCTGGAAGATATCGTGCTGAC
CCTGACACTGTTTGAGGACAGAGAGATGATCGAGGAACGGCTGAAAACCTATGCCCACCTGTTCGACGAC
AAAGTGATGAAGCAGCTGAAGCGGCGGAGATACACCGGCTGGGGCAGGCTGAGCCGGAAGCTGATCAACG
GCATCCGGGACAAGCAGTCCGGCAAGACAATCCTGGATTTCCTGAAGTCCGACGGCTTCGCCAACAGAAA
CTTCATGCAGCTGATCCACGACGACAGCCTGACCTTTAAAGAGGACATCCAGAAAGCCCAGGTGTCCGGC
CAGGGCGATAGCCTGCACGAGCACATTGCCAATCTGGCCGGCAGCCCCGCCATTAAGAAGGGCATCCTGC
AGACAGTGAAGGTGGTGGACGAGCTCGTGAAAGTGATGGGCCGGCACAAGCCCGAGAACATCGTGATCGA
AATGGCCAGAGAGAACCAGACCACCCAGAAGGGACAGAAGAACAGCCGCGAGAGAATGAAGCGGATCGAA
GAGGGCATCAAAGAGCTGGGCAGCCAGATCCTGAAAGAACACCCCGTGGAAAACACCCAGCTGCAGAACG
AGAAGCTGTACCTGTACTACCTGCAGAATGGGCGGGATATGTACGTGGACCAGGAACTGGACATCAACCG
GCTGTCCGACTACGATGTGGACGCCATCGTGCCTCAGAGCTTTCTGAAGGACGACTCCATCGACAACAAG
GTGCTGACCAGAAGCGACAAGAACCGGGGCAAGAGCGACAACGTGCCCTCCGAAGAGGTCGTGAAGAAGA
TGAAGAACTACTGGCGGCAGCTGCTGAACGCCAAGCTGATTACCCAGAGAAAGTTCGACAATCTGACCAA
GGCCGAGAGAGGCGGCCTGAGCGAACTGGATAAGGCCGGCTTCATCAAGAGACAGCTGGTGGAAACCCGG
CAGATCACAAAGCACGTGGCACAGATCCTGGACTCCCGGATGAACACTAAGTACGACGAGAATGACAAGC
TGATCCGGGAAGTGAAAGTGATCACCCTGAAGTCCAAGCTGGTGTCCGATTTCCGGAAGGATTTCCAGTT
TTACAAAGTGCGCGAGATCAACAACTACCACCACGCCCACGACGCCTACCTGAACGCCGTCGTGGGAACC
GCCCTGATCAAAAAGTACCCTAAGCTGGAAAGCGAGTTCGTGTACGGCGACTACAAGGTGTACGACGTGC
GGAAGATGATCGCCAAGAGCGAGCAGGAAATCGGCAAGGCTACCGCCAAGTACTTCTTCTACAGCAACAT
CATGAACTTTTTCAAGACCGAGATTACCCTGGCCAACGGCGAGATCCGGAAGCGGCCTCTGATCGAGACA
AACGGCGAAACCGGGGAGATCGTGTGGGATAAGGGCCGGGATTTTGCCACCGTGCGGAAAGTGCTGAGCA
TGCCCCAAGTGAATATCGTGAAAAAGACCGAGGTGCAGACAGGCGGCTTCAGCAAAGAGTCTATCCTGCC
CAAGAGGAACAGCGATAAGCTGATCGCCAGAAAGAAGGACTGGGACCCTAAGAAGTACGGCGGCTTCGAC
AGCCCCACCGTGGCCTATTCTGTGCTGGTGGTGGCCAAAGTGGAAAAGGGCAAGTCCAAGAAACTGAAGA
GTGTGAAAGAGCTGCTGGGGATCACCATCATGGAAAGAAGCAGCTTCGAGAAGAATCCCATCGACTTTCT
GGAAGCCAAGGGCTACAAAGAAGTGAAAAAGGACCTGATCATCAAGCTGCCTAAGTACTCCCTGTTCGAG
CTGGAAAACGGCCGGAAGAGAATGCTGGCCTCTGCCGGCGAACTGCAGAAGGGAAACGAACTGGCCCTGC
CCTCCAAATATGTGAACTTCCTGTACCTGGCCAGCCACTATGAGAAGCTGAAGGGCTCCCCCGAGGATAA
TGAGCAGAAACAGCTGTTTGTGGAACAGCACAAGCACTACCTGGACGAGATCATCGAGCAGATCAGCGAG
TTCTCCAAGAGAGTGATCCTGGCCGACGCTAATCTGGACAAAGTGCTGTCCGCCTACAACAAGCACCGGG
ATAAGCCCATCAGAGAGCAGGCCGAGAATATCATCCACCTGTTTACCCTGACCAATCTGGGAGCCCCTGC
CGCCTTCAAGTACTTTGACACCACCATCGACCGGAAGAGGTACACCAGCACCAAAGAGGTGCTGGACGCC
ACCCTGATCCACCAGAGCATCACCGGCCTGTACGAGACACGGATCGACCTGTCTCAGCTGGGAGGCGACA
AAAGGCCGGCGGCCACGAAAAAGGCCGGCCAGGCAAAAAAGAAAAAGTAAGAATTCCTAGAGCTCGCTGA
TCAGCCTCGACTGTGCCTTCTAGTTGCCAGCCATCTGTTGTTTGCCCCTCCCCCGTGCCTTCCTTGACCC
TGGAAGGTGCCACTCCCACTGTCCTTTCCTAATAAAATGAGGAAATTGCATCGCATTGTCTGAGTAGGTG
TCATTCTATTCTGGGGGGTGGGGTGGGGCAGGACAGCAAGGGGGAGGATTGGGAAGAGAATAGCAGGCAT
GCTGGGGAGCGGCCGCAGGAACCCCTAGTGATGGAGTTGGCCACTCCCTCTCTGCGCGCTCGCTCGCTCA
CTGAGGCCGGGCGACCAAAGGTCGCCCGACGCCCGGGCTTTGCCCGGGCGGCCTCAGTGAGCGAGCGAGC
GCGCAGCTGCCTGCAGGGGCGCCTGATGCGGTATTTTCTCCTTACGCATCTGTGCGGTATTTCACACCGC
ATA
[142 nt withheld, positions 5534-5675]
C
[141 nt withheld, positions 5677-5817]
CCTTTGACGTTGGAGTCCACGTTCTTT
[37 nt withheld, positions 5845-5881]
ACCCTATCTCGGGCTATTCTTTTGATTTATAAGGGATTTTGCCGATTTCGGCCTATTGGTTAAAAAATGA
GCTGATTTAACAAAAATTTAACGCGAATTTTAACAAAATATTAACGTTTACAATTTTATGGTGCACTCTC
AGTACAATCTGCTCTGATGCCGCATAGTTAAGCCAGCCCCGACACCCGCCAACACCCGCTGACGCGCCCT
GACGGGCTTGTCTGCTCCCGGCATCCGCTTACAGACAAGCTGTGACCGTCTCCGGGAGCTGCATGTGTCA
GAGGTTTTCACCGTCATCACCGAAACGCGCGAGACGAAAGGGCCTCGTGATACGCCTATTTTTATAGGTT
AATGTCATGATAATAATGGTTTCTTAGACGTCAGGTGGCACTTTTCGGGGAAATGTGCGCGGAACCCCTA
TTTGTTTATTTTTCTAAATACATTCAAATATGTATCCGCTCATGAGACAATAACCCTGATAAATGCTTCA
ATAATATTGAAAAAGGAAGAGTATGAGTATTCAACATTTCCGTGTCGCCCTTATTCCCTTTTTTGCGGCA
TTTTGCCTTCCTGTTTTTGCTCACCCAGAAACGCTGGTGAAAGTAAAAGATGCTGAAGATCAGTTGGGTG
CACGAGTGGGTTACATCGAACTGGATCTCAACAGCGGTAAGATCCTTGAGAGTTTTCGCCCCGAAGAACG
TTTTCCAATGATGAGCACTTTTAAAGTTCTGCTATGTGGCGCGGTATTATCCCGTATTGACGCCGGGCAA
GAGCAACTCGGTCGCCGCATACACTATTCTCAGAATGACTTGGTTGAGTACTCACCAGTCACAGAAAAGC
ATCTTACGGATGGCATGACAGTAAGAGAATTATGCAGTGCTGCCATAACCATGAGTGATAACACTGCGGC
CAACTTACTTCTGACAACGATCGGAGGACCGAAGGAGCTAACCGCTTTTTTGCACAACATGGGGGATCAT
GTAACTCGCCTTGATCGTTGGGAACCGGAGCTGAATGAAGCCATACCAAACGACGAGCGTGACACCACGA
TGCCTGTAGCAATGGCAACAACGTTGCGCAAACTATTAACTGGCGAACTACTTACTCTAGCTTCCCGGCA
ACAATTAATAGACTGGATGGAGGCGGATAAAGTTGCAGGACCACTTCTGCGCTCGGCCCTTCCGGCTGGC
TGGTTTATTGCTGATAAATCTGGAGCCGGTGAGCGTGGAAGCCGCGGTATCATTGCAGCACTGGGGCCAG
ATGGTAAGCCCTCCCGTATCGTAGTTATCTACACGACGGGGAGTCAGGCAACTATGGATGAACGAAATAG
ACAGATCGCTGAGATAGGTGCCTCACTGATTAAGCATTGGTAACTGTCAGACCAAGTTTACTCATATATA
CTTTAGATTGATTTAAAACTTCATTTTTAATTTAAAAGGATCTAGGTGAAGATCCTTTTTGATAATCTCA
TGACCAAAATCCCTTAACGTGAGTTTTCGTTCCACTGAGCGTCAGACCCCGTAGAAAAGATCAAAGGATC
TTCTTGAGATCCTTTTTTTCTGCGCGTAATCTGCTGCTTGCAAACAAAAAAACCACCGCTACCAGCGGTG
GTTTGTTTGCCGGATCAAGAGCTACCAACTCTTTTTCCGAAGGTAACTGGCTTCAGCAGAGCGCAGATAC
CAAATACTGTCCTTCTAGTGTAGCCGTAGTTAGGCCACCACTTCAAGAACTCTGTAGCACCGCCTACATA
CCTCGCTCTGCTAATCCTGTTACCAGTGGCTGCTGCCAGTGGCGATAAGTCGTGTCTTACCGGGTTGGAC
TCAAGACGATAGTTACCGGATAAGGCGCAGCGGTCGGGCTGAACGGGGGGTTCGTGCACACAGCCCAGCT
TGGAGCGAACGACCTACACCGAACTGAGATACCTACAGCGTGAGCTATGAGAAAGCGCCACGCTTCCCGA
AGGGAGAAAGGCGGACAGGTATCCGGTAAGCGGCAGGGTCGGAACAGGAGAGCGCACGAGGGAGCTTCCA
GGGGGAAACGCCTGGTATCTTTATAGTCCTGTCGGGTTTCGCCACCTCTGACTTGAGCGTCGATTTTTGT
GATGCTCGTCAGGGGGGCGGAGCCTATGGAAAAACGCCAGCAACGCGGCCTTTTTACGGTTCCTGGCCTT
TTGCTGGCCTTTTGCTCACATGTGAGGGCCTATTTCCCATGATTCCTTCATATTTGCATATACGATACAA
GGCTGTTAGAGAGATAATTGGAATTAATTTGACTGTAAACACAAAGATATTAGTACAAAATACGTGACGT
AGAAAGTAATAATTTCTTGGGTAGTTTGCAGTTTTAAAATTATGTTTTAAAATGGACTATCATATGCTTA
CCGTAACTTGAAAGTATTTCGATTTCTTGGCTTTATATATCTTGTGGAAAGGACGAAACACCGGGTCTTC
GAGAAGACCTGTTTTAGAGCTAGAAATAGCAAGTTAAAATAAGGCTAGTCCGTTATCAACTTGAAAAAGT
GGCACCGAGTCGGTGCTTTTTTGTTTTAGAGCTAGAAATAGCAAGTTAAAATAAGGCTAGTCCGTTTTTA
GCGCGTGCGCCAATTCTGCAGACAAATGGCTCTAGAGACCGGCGCCGCTACAGGGCGCGTCCCATTCGCC
ATTCAGGCTGCGCAACTGTTGGGAAGGGCGATCGGTGCGGGCCTCTTCGCTATTACGCCAGCTGGCGAAA
GGGGGATGTGCTGCAAGGCGATTAAGTTGGGTAACGCCAGGGTTTTCCCAGTCACGACGTTGTAAAACGA
CGGCCAGTGAGCGCGCGTAATACGACTCACTATAGGGCGAATTGGGTACCGGGCCCCCCCTCGAGGTCCT
CCAGCTTTTGTTCCCTTTAGTGAGGGTTAATTGCGCGCTTGGCGTAATCATGGTCATAGCTGTTTCCTGT
GTGAAATTGTTATCCGCTCACAATTCCACACAACATACGAGCCGGAAGCATAAAGTGTAAAGCCTGGGGT
GCCTAATGAGTGAGCTAACTCACATTAATTGCGTTGCGCTCACTGCCCGCTTTCCACCGGTGGTCTCTCT
AG
