>Addgene plasmid #63597 | pX330A_dCas9-1x3 | addgene partial sequence | sequence record 113844 | M13pUC-Fwd 5'-CCCAGTCACGACGTTGTAAAACG-3'
ACTCACTATAGGGCGAATTGGGTACCGGGCCCCCCCTCGAGGTCCTCCAGCTTTTGTTCCCTTTAGTGAG
GGTTAATTGCGCGCTTGGCGTAATCATGGTCATAGCTGTTTCCTGTGTGAAATTGTTATCCGCTCACAAT
TCCACACAACATACGAGCCGGAAGCATAAAGTGTAAAGCCTGGGGTGCCTAATGAGTGAGCTAACTCACA
TTAATTGCGTTGCGCTCACTGCCCGCTTTCCACCGGTGGTCTCTCTAGAGGTACCCGTTACATAACTTAC
GGTAAATGGCCCGCCTGGCTGACCGCCCAACGACCCCCGCCCATTGACGTCAATAGTAACGCCAATAGGG
ACTTTCCATTGACGTCAATGGGTGGAGTATTTACGGTAAACTGCCCACTTGGCAGTACATCAAGTGTATC
ATATGCCAAGTACGCCCCCTATTGACGTCAATGACGGTAAATGGCCCGCCTGGCATTGTGCCCAGTACAT
GACCTTATGGGACTTTCCTACTTGGCAGTACATCTACGTATTAGTCATCGCTATTACCATGGTCGAGGTG
AGCCCCACGTTCTGCTTCACTCTCCCCATCTCCCCCCCCTCCCCACCCCCAATTTTGTATTTATTTATTT
TTTAA
