>Addgene plasmid #63597 | pX330A_dCas9-1x3 | addgene partial sequence | sequence record 113887 | hSpCas9-R1 5'-CGCTCGTGCTTCTTATCCTC-3'
AGCTGTCGTCCACCTTGGCCATCTCGTTGCTGAAGATCTCTTGCAGATAGCAGATCCGGTTCTTCCGTCT
GGTGTATCTTCTTCTGGCGGTTCTCTTCAGCCGGGTGGCCTCGGCTGTTTCGCCGCTGTCGAACAGCAGG
GCTCCGATCAGGTTCTTCTTGATGCTGTGCCGGTCGGTGTTGCCCAGCACCTTGAATTTCTTGCTGGGCA
CCTTGTACTCGTCGGTGATCACGGCCCAGCCCACAGAGTTGGTGCCGATGGCCAGGCCGATGCTGTACTT
CTTGTCGGCTGCTGGGACTCCGTGGATACCGACCTTCCGCTTCTTCTTTGGGGCCATCTTATCGTCATCG
TCTTTGTAATCAATATCATGATCCTTGTAGTCTCCGTCGTGGTCCTTATAGTCCATGGTGGCACCGGTCC
AACCTGAAAAAAAGTGATTTCAGGCAGGTGCTCCAGGTAATTAAACATTAATACCCCACCAACCAACCAT
CCCTTAAACCCTTACCTCTTGCTCAGCTAATTACAGCCCGGAGGAGAAGGGCCGTCCCGCCCGCTCACCT
GTGGGAGTAACGCGGTCAGTCAGAGCCGGGGCGGGCGGCGCGAGGC
